Addgene plasmid #51388: pGL3-23P639
Depositing lab: Narry Kim. Publication: MicroRNA genes are transcribed by RNA polymerase II. Lee Y, Kim M, Han J, Yeom KH, Lee S, Baek SH, Kim VN. EMBO J. 2004 Oct 13;23(20):4051-60. Epub 2004 Sep 16. 10.1038/sj.emboj.7600385 PubMed 15372072.
Backbone
  Vector backbone: pGL3-basic
  Backbone manufacturer: Promega
  Vector type: Luciferase
Growth in bacteria
  Bacterial resistance: Ampicillin, 100 μg/mL
  Growth temperature: 37°C
  Growth strain: DH5alpha
  Copy number: High Copy
Gene/Insert
  Gene/Insert name: miR-23a promoter region
  Species: H. sapiens (human)
  Entrez Gene: MIR23A (a.k.a. MIRN23A, hsa-mir-23a, miRNA23A, mir-23a)
  Tag / fusion protein: Luciferase (C terminal on backbone)
  Cloning method: Restriction Enzyme; 5′ cloning site KpnI (not destroyed); 3′ cloning site XhoI (not destroyed)
  Sequencing primers: 5′ RVprimer3_primer; 3′ LucNrev_primer
Terms and licenses: Academic/Nonprofit Terms; Industry Terms: Not Available to Industry
Depositor comments: position: -603~+36nt (compared to transcription start site of pri-miR-23a) (sequence: Fig. 4A) Addgene sequencing has found a T50260C and A50093 insert relative to human chromosome 19 (gb|AC020916.8), this is in the promoter region and is not believed to effect the function of the plasmid.
How to cite: pGL3-23P639 was a gift from Narry Kim (Addgene plasmid # 51388 ; http://n2t.net/addgene:51388 ; RRID:Addgene_51388)
