[The description below was written by a language model from this plasmid's Addgene catalogue record.]
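Description:
pGL3-23P639 is a luciferase reporter plasmid built on the Promega pGL3-basic backbone, a vector that carries a firefly luciferase coding sequence but lacks its own eukaryotic promoter and enhancer, so reporter expression depends on whatever regulatory DNA is cloned upstream. It is maintained in E. coli as a high-copy plasmid under ampicillin selection. No feature table accompanies the record, so details of the backbone elements beyond these catalogue fields are not itemised.

The insert is a fragment of the human miR-23a (MIR23A) promoter region, placed between the KpnI and XhoI sites of the multiple cloning site, with both sites preserved. According to the depositor, the fragment spans positions -603 to +36 relative to the transcription start site of the primary miR-23a transcript, which corresponds to the 639 in the plasmid name. Although the catalogue lists luciferase as a C-terminal tag, the arrangement is that of a transcriptional reporter: the cloned genomic fragment sits upstream of luciferase and drives its transcription, so luminescence after transfection serves as a readout of promoter activity.

The construct comes from work showing that microRNA genes are transcribed by RNA polymerase II, and it is suited to testing the promoter activity of the region upstream of pri-miR-23a, for example in comparison with the promoterless parent vector. Repository sequencing noted a single base substitution and a one-base insertion relative to the human chromosome 19 reference within the promoter fragment; these are not believed to affect function.
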