>Addgene plasmid #51388 | pGL3-23P639 | addgene partial sequence | sequence record 80109 | RVprimer3 5'-CTAGCAAAATAGGCTGTCCC-3'
TTTCTCTATCGATAGGTACCTGGAGCAAGGATTTGAACCTTGGGCTGTTTGGGTGGAGAGGCCTGTATCT
TGGAGCTTGGATCCTGTGCTCTGGGGGGCGGGGGGTGCGTGTCTAGAAAGAGAGGGGGGTGCCTTGCTGC
CGGCATCCGCCCTGGTGGGTGTGGGCTAAGCCCTGGCCGCTGAGGAGACCGGGCCACGGGGGGGGAGGCC
CTGGTGGTTTCCTCCTGCCCTCCAGGCTTCTAGGAAGTGGCGCCAGCTGGGGTGAGATCACTTCCTCACC
CGCCTGCCTGGCCCCCCTTGGCTTCCTCTCCCCATGGCCCCATTTGGCCTGCCCAGGGCTCAATGAAGGG
GGGAGCTTGGCCATGCAAGTTGCTGTAGCCTCCTTGTCCCGCATGGGCCCTCTAGGTATCTCTGCCTCTC
CAGTCCTGGGGCTGGAACGGAGGGCACAGCTAGGCTCCAGCTCCCCGTGTGGTGGCTCCTGCATATGAGA
AAAGAGCTTCCCTGTGATCAAAGGAAGCATCTGGGGACCTGGAGGGGAGGTGTCCCCAAATCTCATTACC
TCCTTTGCTCTCTCTCTCTTTCTCCCCTCCAGGTGCCAGCCTCTGGCCCCGCCCGGTGCCCCCCTCACCC
CTGTGCCACGGCCGGCTGGGGTTCCTGGGCTCGAGATCTGCGATCTAAGTAAGCTTGGCATTCCGGTACT
GTTGGTAAAGCCACCATGGAAGACGCCAAAAACATAAAGAAAGGCCCGGCGCCATTCTATCCGCTGGAAG
ATGGAACCGCTGGAGAGCAACTGCATAAGGCTATGAAGAGATACGCCCTGGTTCCTGGAACAATTGCTTT
TACAGATGCACATATCGAGGTGGACATCACTTACGCTGAGTACTTCGAAATG
